Addgene plasmid #225158: pHBJT007
Purpose: (Empty Backbone) Low copy cloning vector for integration of C-terminal FLAG epitope tag (AmpR). SmaI restriction site immediately upstream of the FLAG epitope. FLAG epitope in same orientation as lac promoter.
Depositing lab: Jenny-Lee Thomassin. Depositing organization: University of Saskatchewan. Publication: Generation of a plasmid series for rapid sub-cloning and use in various Enterobacteriaceae. Braun HG, Kanwal N, Rivera Lopez LF, Thomassin JL. J Biosci Bioeng. 2024 Sep 6:S1389-1723(24)00253-6. doi: 10.1016/j.jbiosc.2024.08.006. PubMed 39244484.
Backbone
  Vector backbone: Unknown
  Backbone size (bp): 3993
  Vector type: Bacterial Expression, Synthetic Biology
  Tag / fusion protein: FLAG epitope tag (35 bp) (C terminal on insert)
Growth in bacteria
  Bacterial resistance: Ampicillin, 100 μg/mL
  Growth temperature: 37°C
  Growth strain: DH5alpha
  Copy number: Low Copy
Gene/Insert
  Gene/Insert name: None
  Tag / fusion protein: FLAG epitope tag (35 bp) (C terminal on insert)
Terms and licenses: Academic/Nonprofit Terms; Industry Terms: Not Available to Industry
Depositor comments: Low copy plasmid (pSC101 ori and repA), pUC19 MCS with FLAG epitope integrated at SmaI site, confers ampicillin resistance
How to cite: pHBJT007 was a gift from Jenny-Lee Thomassin (Addgene plasmid # 225158 ; http://n2t.net/addgene:225158 ; RRID:Addgene_225158)
