[The description below was written by a language model from this plasmid's Addgene catalogue record and pLannotate feature annotations shown in this document.]
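Description:
pHBJT007 is an empty, low-copy bacterial cloning and expression vector designed to add a C-terminal FLAG epitope tag to a gene of interest. It is part of a plasmid series built for rapid sub-cloning and use in various Enterobacteriaceae. The parental backbone is not named in the record, but replication relies on the pSC101 origin together with its cognate RepA (Rep101) protein, which keeps copy number low. Selection is by ampicillin, through a β-lactamase gene driven by its own bla promoter. The sequenced plasmid is about 4 kb, consistent with the stated backbone size plus the short tag.

The cloning region is derived from pUC19: a CAP binding site, lac promoter and lac operator sit upstream of the pUC18/19 multiple cloning site. This site is annotated as two fragments because the FLAG coding sequence was inserted at the SmaI site. The tag lies on the same strand as the lac promoter, and a SmaI site is retained immediately upstream of it. An open reading frame cloned there in frame and without a stop codon is therefore transcribed from the lac promoter and gains a C-terminal FLAG tag for detection or purification. The automated annotation labels the tag as a fragment of 3xFLAG, but the catalogue describes a single short FLAG epitope. A partial lacZα segment follows the cloning site, and only a small lacI fragment is present, so repression of the lac promoter would depend on repressor supplied by the host. A fragment of IS1 is also annotated, and the record assigns it no function. No insert is present.
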