Features (pLannotate 1.2.2; 13 found; start..end, strand, type, name):
    185..1135    +  CDS            Rep101: RepA protein needed for replication with the pSC101 origin; rep101
   1887..2747    -  CDS            AmpR: β-lactamase; bla; confers resistance to ampicillin, carbenicillin, and related antibiotics
   2748..2852    -  promoter       AmpR promoter: bla
   2973..3114    +  mobile_element IS1 (fragment): prokaryotic transposable element IS1
   3117..3267    -  CDS            lacZα (fragment): LacZα fragment of β-galactosidase; lacZ fragment
   3270..3288    +  misc_feature   MCS (fragment): pUC18/19 multiple cloning site
   3301..3321    -  CDS            3xFLAG (fragment): three tandem FLAG® epitope tags
   3321..3361    +  misc_feature   MCS (fragment): pUC18/19 multiple cloning site
   3398..3414    -  protein_bind   lac operator: The lac repressor binds to the lac operator to inhibit transcription in E. coli. This inhibition can be relieved by adding lactose or isopropyl-β-D-thiogalactopyranoside (IPTG). lac repressor encoded by lacI
   3422..3452    -  promoter       lac promoter: promoter for the E. coli lac operon
   3467..3488    -  protein_bind   CAP binding site: CAP binding activates transcription in the presence of cAMP. E. coli catabolite activator protein
   3501..3593    -  CDS            lacI (fragment): lac repressor; lacI; The lac repressor binds to the lac operator to inhibit transcription in E. coli. This inhibition can be relieved by adding lactose or isopropyl-β-D-thiogalactopyranoside (IPTG).
   3943..137     +  rep_origin     pSC101 ori (across the origin): low-copy replication origin that requires the Rep101 protein
>Addgene plasmid #225158 | pHBJT007 | addgene full sequence | sequence record 446507 | Addgene NGS Result
AAAAAAAACACACAAAGGTCTAGCGGAATTTACAGAGGGTCTAGCAGAATTTACAAGTTTTCCAGCAAAG
GTCTAGCAGAATTTACAGATACCCACAACTCAAAGGAAAAGGACTAGTAATTATCATTGACTAGCCCATC
TCAATTGGTATAGTGATTAAAATCACCTAGACCAATTGAGATGTATGTCTGAATTAGTTGTTTTCAAAGC
AAATGAACTAGCGATTAGTCGCTATGACTTAACGGAGCATGAAACCAAGCTAATTTTATGCTGTGTGGCA
CTACTCAACCCCACGATTGAAAACCCTACAAGGAAAGAACGGACGGTATCGTTCACTTATAACCAATACG
CTCAGATGATGAACATCAGTAGGGAAAATGCTTATGGTGTATTAGCTAAAGCAACCAGAGAGCTGATGAC
GAGAACTGTGGAAATCAGGAATCCTTTGGTTAAAGGCTTTGAGATTTTCCAGTGGACAAACTATGCCAAG
TTCTCAAGCGAAAAATTAGAATTAGTTTTTAGTGAAGAGATATTGCCTTATCTTTTCCAGTTAAAAAAAT
TCATAAAATATAATCTGGAACATGTTAAGTCTTTTGAAAACAAATACTCTATGAGGATTTATGAGTGGTT
ATTAAAAGAACTAACACAAAAGAAAACTCACAAGGCAAATATAGAGATTAGCCTTGATGAATTTAAGTTC
ATGTTAATGCTTGAAAATAACTACCATGAGTTTAAAAGGCTTAACCAATGGGTTTTGAAACCAATAAGTA
AAGATTTAAACACTTACAGCAATATGAAATTGGTGGTTGATAAGCGAGGCCGCCCGACTGATACGTTGAT
TTTCCAAGTTGAACTAGATAGACAAATGGATCTCGTAACCGAACTTGAGAACAACCAGATAAAAATGAAT
GGTGACAAAATACCAACAACCATTACATCAGATTCCTACCTACATAACGGACTAAGAAAAACACTACACG
ATGCTTTAACTGCAAAAATTCAGCTCACCAGTTTTGAGGCAAAATTTTTGAGTGACATGCAAAGTAAGTA
TGATCTCAATGGTTCGTTCTCATGGCTCACGCAAAAACAACGAACCACACTAGAGAACATACTGGCTAAA
TACGGAAGGATCTGAGGTTCTTATGGCTCTTGTATCTATCAGTGAAGCATCAAGACTAACAAACAAAAGT
AGAACAACTGTTCACCGTTACATATCAAAGGGAAAACTGTCCATATGCACAGATGAAAACGGTGTAAAAA
AGATAGATACATCAGAGCTTTTACGAGTTTTTGGTGCATTCAAAGCTGTTCACCATGAACAGATCGACAA
TGTAACAGATGAACAGCATGTAACACCTAATAGAACAGGTGAAACCAGTAAAACAAAGCAACTAGAACAT
GAAATTGAACACCTGAGACAACTTGTTACAGCTCAACAGTCACACATAGACAGCCTGAAACAGGCGATGC
TGCTTATCGAATCAAAGCTGCCGACAACACGGGAGCCAGTGACGCCTCCCGTGGGGAAAAAATCATGGCA
ATTCTGGAAGAAATAGCGCTTTCAGCCGGCAAACCGGCTGAAGCCGGATCTGCGATTCTGATAACAAACT
AGCAACACCAGAACAGCCCGTTTGCGGGCAGCAAAACCCGTACTTTTGGACGTTCCGGCGGTTTTTTGTG
GCGAGTGGTGTTCGGGCGGTGCGCGCAAGATCCATTATGTTAAACGGGCGAGTTTACATCTCAAAACCGC
CCGCTTAACACCATCAGAAATCCTCAGCGCGATTTTAAGCACCAACCCCCCCCCCGTAACACCCAAATCC
ATACTGAAAGTGGCTTTGTTGAATAAATCAGATTTCGGGTAAGTCTCCTAGGCACCAATAACTGCCTTAC
CAATGCTTAATCAGTGAGGCACCTATCTCAGCGATCTGTCTATTTCGTTCATCCATAGTTGCCTGACTCC
CCGTCGTGTAGATAACTACGATACGGGAGGGCTTACCATCTGGCCCCAGTGCTGCAATGATACCGCGAGA
CCCACGCTCACCGGCTCCAGATTTATCAGCAATAAACCAGCCAGCCGGAAGGGCCGAGCGCAGAAGTGGT
CCTGCAACTTTATCCGCCTCCATCCAGTCTATTAATTGTTGCCGGGAAGCTAGAGTAAGTAGTTCGCCAG
TTAATAGTTTGCGCAACGTTGTTGCCATTGCTACAGGCATCGTGGTGTCACGCTCGTCGTTTGGTATGGC
TTCATTCAGCTCCGGTTCCCAACGATCAAGGCGAGTTACATGATCCCCCATGTTGTGCAAAAAAGCGGTT
AGCTCCTTCGGTCCTCCGATCGTTGTCAGAAGTAAGTTGGCCGCAGTGTTATCACTCATGGTTATGGCAG
CACTGCATAATTCTCTTACTGTCATGCCATCCGTAAGATGCTTTTCTGTGACTGGTGAGTACTCAACCAA
GTCATTCTGAGAATAGTGTATGCGGCGACCGAGTTGCTCTTGCCCGGCGTCAATACGGGATAATACCGCG
CCACATAGCAGAACTTTAAAAGTGCTCATCATTGGAAAACGTTCTTCGGGGCGAAAACTCTCAAGGATCT
TACCGCTGTTGAGATCCAGTTCGATGTAACCCACTCGTGCACCCAACTGATCTTCAGCATCTTTTACTTT
CACCAGCGTTTCTGGGTGAGCAAAAACAGGAAGGCAAAATGCCGCAAAAAAGGGAATAAGGGCGACACGG
AAATGTTGAATACTCATACTCTTCCTTTTTCAATATTATTGAAGCATTTATCAGGGTTATTGTCTCATGA
GCGGATACATATTTGAATGTATTTAGAAAAATAAACAAATAGGGGTTCCGCGACGTCTCATTTTCGCCAA
AAGTTGGCCCAGGGCTTCCCGGTATCAACAGGGACACCAGGATTTATTTATTCTGCGAAGTGATCTTCCG
TCACAGGTATTTATTCGGCGCAAAGTGCGTCGGGTGATGCTGCCAACTTACTGATTTAGTGTATGATGGT
GTTTTTGAGGTGCTCCAGTGGCTTCTGTTTCTATCAGCTGTCCCTCCTGTTCAGCTACTGACGGGGTGGT
GCGTAACGGCAAAAGCACCGCCGGACATCAGCGCCATTCGCCATTCAGGCTGCGCAACTGTTGGGAAGGG
CGATCGGTGCGGGCCTCTTCGCTATTACGCCAGCTGGCGAAAGGGGGATGTGCTGCAAGGCGATTAAGTT
GGGTAACGCCAGGGTTTTCCCAGTCACGACGTTGTAAAACGACGGCCGTGAATTCGAGCTCGGTACCCTA
TCATTACTTGTCGTCATCGTCTTTGTAGTCCCCGGGGATCCTCTAGAGTCGACCTGCAGGCATGCAAGCT
TGGCGTAATCATGGTCATAGCTGTTTCCTGTGTGAAATTGTTATCCGCTCACAATTCCACACAACATACG
AGCCGGAAGCATAAAGTGTAAAGCCTGGGGTGCCTAATGAGTGAGCTAACTCACATTAATTGCGTTGCGC
TCACTGCCCGCTTTCCAGTCGGGAAACCTGTCGTGCCAGCTGCATTAATGAATCGGCCAACGCGCGGGGA
GAGGCGGTTTGCGTATTGGGCGCTCCTCGCTAACGGATTCACCACTCCGCAGACCCGCCATAAAACGCCC
TGAGAAGCCCGTGACGGGCTTTTCTTGTATTATGGGTAGTTTCCTTGCATGAATCCATAAAAGGCGCCTG
TAGTGCCATTTACCCCCATTCACTGCCAGAGCCGTGAGCGCAGCGAACTGAATGTCACGAAAAAGACAGC
GACTCAGGTGCCTGATGGTCGGAGACAAAAGGAATATTCAGCGATTTGCCCGAGCTTGCGAGGGTGCTAC
TTAAGCCTTTAGGGTTTTAAGGTCTGTTTTGTAGAGGAGCAAACAGCGTTTGCGACATCCTTTTGTAATA
CTGCGGAACTGACTAAAGTAGTGAGTTATACACAGGGCTGGGATCTATTCTTTTTATCTTTTTTTATTCT
TTCTTTATTCTATAAATTATAACCACTTGAATATAAAC
